>Addgene plasmid #90606 | CDK5RAP2 F11.3 gRNA | addgene full sequence | sequence record 183314 | Addgene NGS Result
AGTGAGCGAGGAAGCGGAAGAGCGCCCAATACGCAAACCGCCTCTCCCCGCGCGTTGGCCGATTCATTAA
TGCAGCTGGCACGACAGGTTTCCCGACTGGAAAGCGGGCAGTGAGCGCAACGCAATTAATGTGAGTTAGC
TCACTCATTAGGCACCCCAGGCTTTACACTTTATGCTTCCGGCTCGTATGTTGTGTGGAATTGTGAGCGG
ATAACAATTTCACACAGGAAACAGCTATGACCATGATTACGCCAAGCGCGCAATTAACCCTCACTAAAGG
GAACAAAAGCTGGAGCTGCAAGCTTAATGTAGTCTTATGCAATACTCTTGTAGTCTTGCAACATGGTAAC
GATGAGTTAGCAACATGCCTTACAAGGAGAGAAAAAGCACCGTGCATGCCGATTGGTGGAAGTAAGGTGG
TACGATCGTGCCTTATTAGGAAGGCAACAGACGGGTCTGACATGGATTGGACGAACCACTGAATTGCCGC
ATTGCAGAGATATTGTATTTAAGTGCCTAGCTCGATACATAAACGGGTCTCTCTGGTTAGACCAGATCTG
AGCCTGGGAGCTCTCTGGCTAACTAGGGAACCCACTGCTTAAGCCTCAATAAAGCTTGCCTTGAGTGCTT
CAAGTAGTGTGTGCCCGTCTGTTGTGTGACTCTGGTAACTAGAGATCCCTCAGACCCTTTTAGTCAGTGT
GGAAAATCTCTAGCAGTGGCGCCCGAACAGGGACTTGAAAGCGAAAGGGAAACCAGAGGAGCTCTCTCGA
CGCAGGACTCGGCTTGCTGAAGCGCGCACGGCAAGAGGCGAGGGGCGGCGACTGGTGAGTACGCCAAAAA
TTTTGACTAGCGGAGGCTAGAAGGAGAGAGATGGGTGCGAGAGCGTCAGTATTAAGCGGGGGAGAATTAG
ATCGCGATGGGAAAAAATTCGGTTAAGGCCAGGGGGAAAGAAAAAATATAAATTAAAACATATAGTATGG
GCAAGCAGGGAGCTAGAACGATTCGCAGTTAATCCTGGCCTGTTAGAAACATCAGAAGGCTGTAGACAAA
TACTGGGACAGCTACAACCATCCCTTCAGACAGGATCAGAAGAACTTAGATCATTATATAATACAGTAGC
AACCCTCTATTGTGTGCATCAAAGGATAGAGATAAAAGACACCAAGGAAGCTTTAGACAAGATAGAGGAA
GAGCAAAACAAAAGTAAGACCACCGCACAGCAAGCGGCCGCTGATCTTCAGACCTGGAGGAGGAGATATG
AGGGACAATTGGAGAAGTGAATTATATAAATATAAAGTAGTAAAAATTGAACCATTAGGAGTAGCACCCA
CCAAGGCAAAGAGAAGAGTGGTGCAGAGAGAAAAAAGAGCAGTGGGAATAGGAGCTTTGTTCCTTGGGTT
CTTGGGAGCAGCAGGAAGCACTATGGGCGCAGCGTCAATGACGCTGACGGTACAGGCCAGACAATTATTG
TCTGGTATAGTGCAGCAGCAGAACAATTTGCTGAGGGCTATTGAGGCGCAACAGCATCTGTTGCAACTCA
CAGTCTGGGGCATCAAGCAGCTCCAGGCAAGAATCCTGGCTGTGGAAAGATACCTAAAGGATCAACAGCT
CCTGGGGATTTGGGGTTGCTCTGGAAAACTCATTTGCACCACTGCTGTGCCTTGGAATGCTAGTTGGAGT
AATAAATCTCTGGAACAGATTTGGAATCACACGACCTGGATGGAGTGGGACAGAGAAATTAACAATTACA
CAAGCTTAATACACTCCTTAATTGAAGAATCGCAAAACCAGCAAGAAAAGAATGAACAAGAATTATTGGA
ATTAGATAAATGGGCAAGTTTGTGGAATTGGTTTAACATAACAAATTGGCTGTGGTATATAAAATTATTC
ATAATGATAGTAGGAGGCTTGGTAGGTTTAAGAATAGTTTTTGCTGTACTTTCTATAGTGAATAGAGTTA
GGCAGGGATATTCACCATTATCGTTTCAGACCCACCTCCCAACCCCGAGGGGACCCAGAGAGGGCCTATT
TCCCATGATTCCTTCATATTTGCATATACGATACAAGGCTGTTAGAGAGATAATTAGAATTAATTTGACT
GTAAACACAAAGATATTAGTACAAAATACGTGACGTAGAAAGTAATAATTTCTTGGGTAGTTTGCAGTTT
TAAAATTATGTTTTAAAATGGACTATCATATGCTTACCGTAACTTGAAAGTATTTCGATTTCTTGGCTTT
ATATATCTTGTGGAAAGGACGAAACACCGAAGAGGACGTCACCGTCCCGTTTAAGAGCTATGCTGGAAAC
AGCATAGCAAGTTTAAATAAGGCTAGTCCGTTATCAACTTGAAAAAGTGGCACCGAGTCGGTGCTTTTTT
TGAATTCTAGATCTTGAGACAAATGGCAGTATTCATCCACAATTTTAAAAGAAAAGGGGGGATTGGGGGG
TACAGTGCAGGGGAAAGAATAGTAGACATAATAGCAACAGACATACAAACTAAAGAATTACAAAAACAAA
TTACAAAAATTCAAAATTTTCGGGTTTATTACAGGGACAGCAGAGATCCACTTTGGCGCCGGCTCGAGTG
GCTCCGGTGCCCGTCAGTGGGCAGAGCGCACATCGCCCACAGTCCCCGAGAAGTTGGGGGGAGGGGTCGG
CAATTGAACCGGTGCCTAGAGAAGGTGGCGCGGGGTAAACTGGGAAAGTGATGTCGTGTACTGGCTCCGC
CTTTTTCCCGAGGGTGGGGGAGAACCGTATATAAGTGCAGTAGTCGCCGTGAACGTTCTTTTTCGCAACG
GGTTTGCCGCCAGAACACAGGTGTCGTGACGCGGGATCCGCCACCATGACCGAGTACAAGCCCACGGTGC
GCCTCGCCACCCGCGACGACGTCCCCAGGGCCGTACGCACCCTCGCCGCCGCGTTCGCCGACTACCCCGC
CACGCGCCACACCGTCGATCCGGACCGCCACATCGAGCGGGTCACCGAGCTGCAAGAACTCTTCCTCACG
CGCGTCGGGCTCGACATCGGCAAGGTGTGGGTCGCGGACGACGGCGCCGCGGTGGCGGTCTGGACCACGC
CGGAGAGCGTCGAAGCGGGGGCGGTGTTCGCCGAGATCGGCCCGCGCATGGCCGAGTTGAGCGGTTCCCG
GCTGGCCGCGCAGCAACAGATGGAAGGCCTCCTGGCGCCGCACCGGCCCAAGGAGCCCGCGTGGTTCCTG
GCCACCGTCGGAGTCTCGCCCGACCACCAGGGCAAGGGTCTGGGCAGCGCCGTCGTGCTCCCCGGAGTGG
AGGCGGCCGAGCGCGCCGGGGTGCCCGCCTTCCTGGAGACCTCCGCGCCCCGCAACCTCCCCTTCTACGA
GCGGCTCGGCTTCACCGTCACCGCCGACGTCGAGGTGCCCGAAGGACCGCGCACCTGGTGCATGACCCGC
AAGCCCGGTGCCTGAACGCGTTAAGTCGACAATCAACCTCTGGATTACAAAATTTGTGAAAGATTGACTG
GTATTCTTAACTATGTTGCTCCTTTTACGCTATGTGGATACGCTGCTTTAATGCCTTTGTATCATGCTAT
TGCTTCCCGTATGGCTTTCATTTTCTCCTCCTTGTATAAATCCTGGTTGCTGTCTCTTTATGAGGAGTTG
TGGCCCGTTGTCAGGCAACGTGGCGTGGTGTGCACTGTGTTTGCTGACGCAACCCCCACTGGTTGGGGCA
TTGCCACCACCTGTCAGCTCCTTTCCGGGACTTTCGCTTTCCCCCTCCCTATTGCCACGGCGGAACTCAT
CGCCGCCTGCCTTGCCCGCTGCTGGACAGGGGCTCGGCTGTTGGGCACTGACAATTCCGTGGTGTTGTCG
GGGAAATCATCGTCCTTTCCTTGGCTGCTCGCCTGTGTTGCCACCTGGATTCTGCGCGGGACGTCCTTCT
GCTACGTCCCTTCGGCCCTCAATCCAGCGGACCTTCCTTCCCGCGGCCTGCTGCCGGCTCTGCGGCCTCT
TCCGCGTCTTCGCCTTCGCCCTCAGACGAGTCGGATCTCCCTTTGGGCCGCCTCCCCGCGTCGACTTTAA
GACCAATGACTTACAAGGCAGCTGTAGATCTTAGCCACTTTTTAAAAGAAAAGGGGGGACTGGAAGGGCT
AATTCACTCCCAACGAAGACAAGATCTGCTTTTTGCTTGTACTGGGTCTCTCTGGTTAGACCAGATCTGA
GCCTGGGAGCTCTCTGGCTAACTAGGGAACCCACTGCTTAAGCCTCAATAAAGCTTGCCTTGAGTGCTTC
AAGTAGTGTGTGCCCGTCTGTTGTGTGACTCTGGTAACTAGAGATCCCTCAGACCCTTTTAGTCAGTGTG
GAAAATCTCTAGCAGTACGTATAGTAGTTCATGTCATCTTATTATTCAGTATTTATAACTTGCAAAGAAA
TGAATATCAGAGAGTGAGAGGAACTTGTTTATTGCAGCTTATAATGGTTACAAATAAAGCAATAGCATCA
CAAATTTCACAAATAAAGCATTTTTTTCACTGCATTCTAGTTGTGGTTTGTCCAAACTCATCAATGTATC
TTATCATGTCTGGCTCTAGCTATCCCGCCCCTAACTCCGCCCATCCCGCCCCTAACTCCGCCCAGTTCCG
CCCATTCTCCGCCCCATGGCTGACTAATTTTTTTTATTTATGCAGAGGCCGAGGCCGCCTCGGCCTCTGA
GCTATTCCAGAAGTAGTGAGGAGGCTTTTTTGGAGGCCTAGGGACGTACCCAATTCGCCCTATAGTGAGT
CGTATTACGCGCGCTCACTGGCCGTCGTTTTACAACGTCGTGACTGGGAAAACCCTGGCGTTACCCAACT
TAATCGCCTTGCAGCACATCCCCCTTTCGCCAGCTGGCGTAATAGCGAAGAGGCCCGCACCGATCGCCCT
TCCCAACAGTTGCGCAGCCTGAATGGCGAATGGG
[124 nt withheld, positions 4935-5058]
C
[91 nt withheld, positions 5060-5150]
A
[49 nt withheld, positions 5152-5200]
CCTTTGACGTTGGAGTCCACGTTCTTT
[37 nt withheld, positions 5228-5264]
ACCCTATCTCGGTCTATTCTTTTGATTTATAAGGGATTTTGCCGATTTCGGCCTATTGGTTAAAAAATGA
GCTGATTTAACAAAAATTTAACGCGAATTTTAACAAAATATTAACGCTTACAATTTAGGTGGCACTTTTC
GGGGAAATGTGCGCGGAACCCCTATTTGTTTATTTTTCTAAATACATTCAAATATGTATCCGCTCATGAG
ACAATAACCCTGATAAATGCTTCAATAATATTGAAAAAGGAAGAGTATGAGTATTCAACATTTCCGTGTC
GCCCTTATTCCCTTTTTTGCGGCATTTTGCCTTCCTGTTTTTGCTCACCCAGAAACGCTGGTGAAAGTAA
AAGATGCTGAAGATCAGTTGGGTGCACGAGTGGGTTACATCGAACTGGATCTCAACAGCGGTAAGATCCT
TGAGAGTTTTCGCCCCGAAGAACGTTTTCCAATGATGAGCACTTTTAAAGTTCTGCTATGTGGCGCGGTA
TTATCCCGTATTGACGCCGGGCAAGAGCAACTCGGTCGCCGCATACACTATTCTCAGAATGACTTGGTTG
AGTACTCACCAGTCACAGAAAAGCATCTTACGGATGGCATGACAGTAAGAGAATTATGCAGTGCTGCCAT
AACCATGAGTGATAACACTGCGGCCAACTTACTTCTGACAACGATCGGAGGACCGAAGGAGCTAACCGCT
TTTTTGCACAACATGGGGGATCATGTAACTCGCCTTGATCGTTGGGAACCGGAGCTGAATGAAGCCATAC
CAAACGACGAGCGTGACACCACGATGCCTGTAGCAATGGCAACAACGTTGCGCAAACTATTAACTGGCGA
ACTACTTACTCTAGCTTCCCGGCAACAATTAATAGACTGGATGGAGGCGGATAAAGTTGCAGGACCACTT
CTGCGCTCGGCCCTTCCGGCTGGCTGGTTTATTGCTGATAAATCTGGAGCCGGTGAGCGTGGGTCTCGCG
GTATCATTGCAGCACTGGGGCCAGATGGTAAGCCCTCCCGTATCGTAGTTATCTACACGACGGGGAGTCA
GGCAACTATGGATGAACGAAATAGACAGATCGCTGAGATAGGTGCCTCACTGATTAAGCATTGGTAACTG
TCAGACCAAGTTTACTCATATATACTTTAGATTGATTTAAAACTTCATTTTTAATTTAAAAGGATCTAGG
TGAAGATCCTTTTTGATAATCTCATGACCAAAATCCCTTAACGTGAGTTTTCGTTCCACTGAGCGTCAGA
CCCCGTAGAAAAGATCAAAGGATCTTCTTGAGATCCTTTTTTTCTGCGCGTAATCTGCTGCTTGCAAACA
AAAAAACCACCGCTACCAGCGGTGGTTTGTTTGCCGGATCAAGAGCTACCAACTCTTTTTCCGAAGGTAA
CTGGCTTCAGCAGAGCGCAGATACCAAATACTGTTCTTCTAGTGTAGCCGTAGTTAGGCCACCACTTCAA
GAACTCTGTAGCACCGCCTACATACCTCGCTCTGCTAATCCTGTTACCAGTGGCTGCTGCCAGTGGCGAT
AAGTCGTGTCTTACCGGGTTGGACTCAAGACGATAGTTACCGGATAAGGCGCAGCGGTCGGGCTGAACGG
GGGGTTCGTGCACACAGCCCAGCTTGGAGCGAACGACCTACACCGAACTGAGATACCTACAGCGTGAGCT
ATGAGAAAGCGCCACGCTTCCCGAAGGGAGAAAGGCGGACAGGTATCCGGTAAGCGGCAGGGTCGGAACA
GGAGAGCGCACGAGGGAGCTTCCAGGGGGAAACGCCTGGTATCTTTATAGTCCTGTCGGGTTTCGCCACC
TCTGACTTGAGCGTCGATTTTTGTGATGCTCGTCAGGGGGGCGGAGCCTATGGAAAAACGCCAGCAACGC
GGCCTTTTTACGGTTCCTGGCCTTTTGCTGGCCTTTTGCTCACATGTTCTTTCCTGCGTTATCCCCTGAT
TCTGTGGATAACCGTATTACCGCCTTTGAGTGAGCTGATACCGCTCGCCGCAGCCGAACGACCGAGCGCA
GCGAGTC
Features (pLannotate 1.2.2; 27 found; start..end, strand, type, name):
     22..114     +  CDS            lacI (fragment): lac repressor; lacI; The lac repressor binds to the lac operator to inhibit transcription in E. coli. This inhibition can be relieved by adding lactose or isopropyl-β-D-thiogalactopyranoside (IPTG).
    127..148     +  protein_bind   CAP binding site: CAP binding activates transcription in the presence of cAMP. E. coli catabolite activator protein
    163..193     +  promoter       lac promoter: promoter for the E. coli lac operon
    201..217     +  protein_bind   lac operator: The lac repressor binds to the lac operator to inhibit transcription in E. coli. This inhibition can be relieved by adding lactose or isopropyl-β-D-thiogalactopyranoside (IPTG). lac repressor encoded by lacI
    262..280     +  promoter       T3 promoter: promoter for bacteriophage T3 RNA polymerase
    308..534     +  promoter       RSV promoter: Rous sarcoma virus enhancer/promoter
    535..715     +  LTR            5' LTR (truncated): truncated 5' long terminal repeat (LTR) from HIV-1
    762..887     +  misc_feature   HIV-1 Ψ: packaging signal of human immunodeficiency virus type 1
    871..1234    +  CDS            HIV-1 gag (fragment): gag protein from human immunodeficiency virus 1; gag
   1380..1613    +  misc_feature   RRE: The Rev response element (RRE) of HIV-1 allows for Rev-dependent mRNA export from the nucleus to the cytoplasm.
   1990..2016    +  CDS            Rev (fragment): human immunodeficiency virus 1 (HIV-1) Rev protein; rev; enhances nuclear export of unspliced and incompletely spliced viral mRNAs
   2020..2260    +  promoter       U6 promoter: RNA polymerase III promoter for human U6 snRNA
   2307..2374    +  misc_RNA       tracrRNA (fragment): trans-activating CRISPR RNA for the Streptococcus pyogenes CRISPR/Cas9 system
   2423..2540    +  misc_feature   cPPT/CTS: central polypurine tract and central termination sequence of HIV-1
   2609..2820    +  promoter       EF-1α core promoter: core promoter for human elongation factor EF-1α
   2846..3445    +  CDS            PuroR (fragment): puromycin N-acetyltransferase; pac from Streptomyces; confers resistance to puromycin
   3461..4049    +  misc_feature   WPRE: woodchuck hepatitis virus posttranscriptional regulatory element
   4100..4119    +  misc_feature   cPPT/CTS (fragment): central polypurine tract and central termination sequence of HIV-1
   4121..4354    +  LTR            3' LTR (ΔU3): self-inactivating 3' long terminal repeat (LTR) from HIV-1
   4432..4553    +  polyA_signal   SV40 poly(A) signal: SV40 polyadenylation signal
   4593..4728    +  rep_origin     SV40 ori: SV40 origin of replication
   4749..4767    -  promoter       T7 promoter: promoter for bacteriophage T7 RNA polymerase
   4775..4930    +  CDS            lacZα (fragment): LacZα fragment of β-galactosidase; lacZ fragment
   4935..5363    +  rep_origin     f1 ori (sequence partly withheld): f1 bacteriophage origin of replication; arrow indicates direction of (+) strand synthesis
   5416..5520    +  promoter       AmpR promoter: bla
   5521..6381    +  CDS            AmpR: β-lactamase; bla; confers resistance to ampicillin, carbenicillin, and related antibiotics
   6552..7140    +  rep_origin     ori: high-copy-number ColE1/pMB1/pBR322/pUC origin of replication
