[The description below was written by a language model from this plasmid's Addgene catalogue record and pLannotate feature annotations shown in this document.]
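Description:
CDK5RAP2 F11.3 gRNA is a third-generation lentiviral CRISPR guide plasmid built on the pLenti-sgRNA backbone and designed to target human CDK5RAP2. It is propagated in E. coli through a high-copy ColE1/pUC-type origin with ampicillin selection (AmpR), and the backbone also carries an f1 ori, an SV40 ori and leftover lac/lacZα, T3 and T7 elements from the parental cloning vector. The catalogue lists the empty backbone as 9,151 bp, whereas the sequenced record is 7,301 nt. This would be consistent with loss of a stuffer fragment when the guide was cloned between the two BsmBI sites, which were destroyed in the process, although the record does not say so explicitly.

The viral cassette begins with an RSV promoter fused to a truncated HIV-1 5' LTR, which makes genomic RNA production Tat-independent, followed by the Ψ packaging signal with a partial gag sequence and the RRE for Rev-dependent nuclear export. A human U6 RNA polymerase III promoter drives the CDK5RAP2 spacer joined to the S. pyogenes tracrRNA-derived scaffold, producing a single guide RNA. Downstream, a cPPT/CTS precedes an EF-1α core promoter driving puromycin N-acetyltransferase for selection of transduced mammalian cells, with a WPRE to enhance expression. A self-inactivating ΔU3 3' LTR and an SV40 poly(A) signal close the unit.

No Cas9 is annotated on the plasmid, so the nuclease must be supplied separately, for example from a Cas9-expressing cell line. The construct belongs to a guide series used to generate human knockout cell lines for a large-scale analysis of cell-cycle gene knockouts.
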