Addgene plasmid #90606: CDK5RAP2 F11.3 gRNA
Purpose: 3rd generation lentiviral gRNA plasmid targeting human CDK5RAP2
Depositing lab: Iain Cheeseman. Depositing organization: Whitehead Institute for Biomedical Research. Publication: Large-Scale Analysis of CRISPR/Cas9 Cell-Cycle Knockouts Reveals the Diversity of p53-Dependent Responses to Cell-Cycle Defects. McKinley KL, Cheeseman IM. Dev Cell. 2017 Feb 27;40(4):405-420.e2. doi: 10.1016/j.devcel.2017.01.012. Epub 2017 Feb 16. PubMed 28216383.
Backbone
  Vector backbone: pLenti-sgRNA
  Backbone manufacturer: Eric Lander & David Sabatini labs (Addgene plasmid #71409)
  Backbone size w/o insert (bp): 9151
  Vector type: Lentiviral, CRISPR
  Selectable markers: Puromycin
Growth in bacteria
  Bacterial resistance: Ampicillin, 100 μg/mL
  Growth temperature: 37°C
  Growth strain: NEB Stable
  Copy number: Unknown
Gene/Insert
  Gene/Insert name: CDK5RAP2 (Guide Designation F11.3) (alt name: pKMKO series)
  gRNA/shRNA sequence: CACCGAAGAGGACGTCACCGTCCC
  Species: H. sapiens (human)
  Promoter: U6
  Cloning method: Restriction Enzyme; 5′ cloning site BsmBI (destroyed during cloning); 3′ cloning site BsmBI (destroyed during cloning)
  Sequencing primers: 5′ hU6-F (5'-GAGGGCCTATTTCCCATGATT-3'); 3′ EF1a-R (5'-CACGGCGACTACTGCACTTA-3')
Terms and licenses: Academic/Nonprofit Terms; Industry Terms: Not Available to Industry
Depositor comments: Please note that gRNA target sequence listed is not strictly the 20nt spacer sequence, but also contains the 5' BsmBI overhang. For more information about knockout human cell lines generated using this plasmid, please see http://cellcycleknockouts.wi.mit.edu/ .
How to cite: CDK5RAP2 F11.3 gRNA was a gift from Iain Cheeseman (Addgene plasmid # 90606 ; http://n2t.net/addgene:90606 ; RRID:Addgene_90606)
